Addgene plasmid #104642: pUG-1287
Purpose: (Empty Backbone) Level 0 cloning vector
Depositing lab: Marco Trujillo. Depositing organization: Leibniz Institute of Plant Biochemistry (IPB). Publication: UbiGate: a synthetic biology toolbox to analyse ubiquitination. Kowarschik K, Hoehenwarter W, Marillonnet S, Trujillo M. New Phytol. 2018 Mar;217(4):1749-1763. doi: 10.1111/nph.14900. Epub 2017 Nov 30. PubMed 29194629.
Backbone
  Vector backbone: pUC19-derived
  Backbone manufacturer: self-made
  Backbone size (bp): 2251
  Vector type: Synthetic Biology
  Selectable markers: LacZ alpha
Growth in bacteria
  Bacterial resistance: Spectinomycin, 50 μg/mL
  Growth temperature: 37°C
  Growth strain: DH5alpha
  Copy number: High Copy
Gene/Insert
  Gene/Insert name: None
Terms and licenses: Academic/Nonprofit Terms; Industry Terms: Not Available to Industry
Depositor comments: Level 0 cloning vector for c terminal tag, clone insert without STOP codon BpiI
How to cite: pUG-1287 was a gift from Marco Trujillo (Addgene plasmid # 104642 ; http://n2t.net/addgene:104642 ; RRID:Addgene_104642)
