[The description below was written by a language model from this plasmid's Addgene catalogue record and the feature table of its GenBank file; any pLannotate feature table in this document was generated separately and was not available to it.]
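Description:
pUG-1287 is an empty level 0 acceptor vector from the UbiGate synthetic biology toolbox, a modular Golden Gate-style cloning system built to study ubiquitination. It is a small, pUC19-derived, high-copy plasmid maintained in E. coli through a pMB1 replicon and selected with spectinomycin. Resistance comes from a streptomycin/spectinomycin (Sm/Sp) gene annotated as carrying a single G-to-A change and as lacking a DraIII site. The sequence file, which internally names the molecule pAGM1287, gives a total size of 2845 bp. It shows the plasmid as assembled from two DraIII fragments: a backbone piece carrying the marker and origin, and a PCR-derived lacZ alpha cassette.

The cloning site consists of a lac promoter driving the lacZ alpha fragment, flanked on each side by paired type IIS recognition sites for BpiI (BbsI) and BsaI, with no BsmBI sites in the plasmid. The insert is cloned with BpiI, which should release the lacZ alpha cassette, so recombinants can be identified by blue/white screening. The fusion sites annotated at the two junctions are AATG and TTCG. By the usual logic of this design, the BsaI sites stay in the finished module and later excise the cloned part with these overhangs for assembly into higher-level constructs. AATG supplies the start codon context, and TTCG lets the reading frame continue into a downstream module. Accordingly, the depositor specifies that coding sequences be cloned without a stop codon so they can be fused to a C-terminal tag. The vector carries no insert, and the record annotates no eukaryotic promoter or expression elements, consistent with a role as a part-storage and assembly intermediate.
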