LOCUS       pUG1287 2845 bp DNA circular 19-OCT-2017
DEFINITION  Level 0 cloning vector for insert without STOP codon.
ACCESSION   urn.local...1508232382559.188
VERSION
KEYWORDS    .
SOURCE
  ORGANISM  .
COMMENT     This file is created by Vector NTI http://www.invitrogen.com/
            ORIGDB|GenBank VNTDATE|640684654| VNTDBDATE|640684654| LSOWNER|
            VNTNAME|pAGM1287| VNTAUTHORNAME|Ramona Grützner|
            Vector_NTI_Display_Data_(Do_Not_Edit!) (SXF (CGexDoc "pAGM1287" 0
            2845 (CDBMol 0 0 1 1 1 0 0 0 1 "" "" 0 0 0 0 (CObList) (CObList)
            (CObList #0=(CFragment 3 1 0 121 0 "" 0 "" "" "" "" "" ""
            "pICH41155" "" 0 0 1 2222 1 2222 2463 2139 0 "" "" "" "" "" ""
            (CObList) (CTerm 1 0 0 "DraIII" "" 2 0 0 0 0 0 0 0 0 0) (CTerm 1 1 0
            "DraIII" "" 1 0 0 0 0 0 0 0 0 0) 1 0) #1=(CFragment 3 1 0 0 0 "" 0
            "" "" "" "" "" "" "PCR pICH63682 eclev7+6" "" 0 0 1 623 2223 2845 10
            632 0 "" "" "" "" "" "" (CObList) (CTerm 1 0 0 "DraIII" "" 1 0 0 0 0
            0 0 0 0 0) (CTerm 1 1 0 "DraIII" "" 2 0 0 0 0 0 0 0 0 0) 1 0))
            (CObList) -1 "") (CDocSetData 1 1 0 0 0 0 "MAIN" 1 1 1 1 0 0 1 1 0 1
            10 10 4294967295 50 0 1 0 (CHomObj 0 0 0 3 75) (CWordArray)
            (CWordArray) (CStringList "BsaI" "BbsI" "BsmBI") (CStringList "atg"
            "gtg") (CStringList "taa" "tga" "tag") (CObList) 1 "{(0,1),2}" 0 0
            "" 0 4294967295 0 0 0 0 0 0 0 "MAIN" 0 0 30 0
            (CProteinMotifSearchObject 70 20 1 1 1 1 0 0 1 0 0 0 0 0)) (CMolPar
            0 0 0 0 0 1 2845 0 0 0 0 0 0 0 0) (CStringList) (CStringList)
            (CObList) (COAPar 25 250 50 0 6 4 3 7) (COAPar 25 250 50 0 6 4 3 7)
            (COAPar 25 250 50 0 6 4 3 7) (CObList #2=(CRSite (CStringList)
            "BsaI" "ggtctc" 8 12 2 2232 0 2830 1 0 "") #3=(CRSite (CStringList)
            "BbsI" "gaagac" 9 13 2 2232 1 2830 0 0 "") #4=(CRSite (CStringList)
            "BsmBI" "cgtctc" 8 12 0 0 "")) (CObList #5=(CFSignal (CObList)
            "Sm/Sp no DraIII" 4 0 0 215 1225 1 (CStringList) (CStringList) 1 1 1
            1 "132..1142") #6=(CFSignal (CObList) "G to A" 62 0 0 1192 1192 1
            (CStringList) (CStringList) 1 1 1 1 "1109..1109") #7=(CFSignal
            (CObList) "ORI" 33 0 1 1984 1984 1 (CStringList) (CStringList) 1 1 1
            1 "complement(1901..1901)") #8=(CFSignal (CObList) "rep (pMB1)" 21 0
            0 1385 1999 1 (CStringList) (CStringList) 1 1 1 1 "1302..1916")
            #9=(CFSignal (CObList) "ALPHA" 4 0 0 2409 2729 1 (CStringList)
            (CStringList) 1 1 1 1 "342..662") #10=(CFSignal (CObList) "P lac
            prom" 30 0 0 2279 2402 1 (CStringList) (CStringList) 1 1 1 1
            "212..335") #11=(CFSignal (CObList) "P(LAC)" 30 0 0 2371 2371 1
            (CStringList) (CStringList) 1 1 1 1 "304..304") #12=(CFSignal
            (CObList) "AATG" 21 0 0 2232 2235 0 (CStringList) (CStringList) 1 1
            1 1 "") #13=(CFSignal (CObList) "TTCG" 21 0 0 2830 2833 0
            (CStringList) (CStringList) 1 1 1 1 "")) (CObList) (CObList)
            (CObList) (CObList) (CObList) (CObList) (CTextView 0 #14=(CGroupPar
            (CParagraph 0 (0 0) 1 2 0 0 180) (CObjectList #15=(CRefLinePar
            (CLinePar (CParagraph 0 (0 0) 0 2 0 0 233) "pAGM1287" 2) 5 "" 0 4)
            #16=(CFolderPar (CGroupPar (CParagraph 1 (0 0) 1 1 0 0 178)
            (CObjectList #17=(CLinePar (CParagraph 0 (0 0) 1 2 1 0 180) "DNA
            'pAGM1287'" 1) #18=(CLinePar (CParagraph 0 (0 0) 1 2 1 0 180)
            "Foreign object. Author: Ramona Gr\374tzner. Original author: Ramona
            Gr\374tzner" 1) #19=(CLinePar (CParagraph 0 (0 0) 1 2 1 0 180)
            "Created: 10/23/12 07:57AM" 1) #20=(CLinePar (CParagraph 0 (0 0) 1 2
            1 0 180) "Last Modified: 10/23/12 07:57AM" 1) #21=(CLinePar
            (CParagraph 0 (0 0) 1 2 1 0 180) "length: 2845 bp" 1) #22=(CLinePar
            (CParagraph 0 (0 0) 1 2 1 0 180) "storage type: Constructed" 1)
            #23=(CLinePar (CParagraph 0 (0 0) 1 2 1 0 180) "form: Circular" 1)))
            "General Description") #24=(CFolderPar (CGroupPar (CParagraph 2 (0
            0) 1 1 0 0 178) (CObjectList #25=(CLinePar (CParagraph 0 (0 0) 1 2 1
            0 180) "Original Source Database: GenBank" 1) #26=(CLinePar
            (CParagraph 0 (0 0) 1 2 1 0 180) "Modification Date in the Original
            DB: 23-OCT-2012" 1))) "Standard Fields") #27=(CFolderPar (CGroupPar
            (CParagraph 4 (0 0) 1 1 0 0 178) (CObjectList #28=(CLinePar
            (CParagraph 0 (0 0) 1 2 1 0 180) "Ramona Gr\374tzner" 1))) "Author")
            #29=(CFolderPar (CGroupPar (CParagraph 5 (0 0) 1 1 0 0 178)
            (CObjectList #30=(CLinePar (CParagraph 0 (0 0) 1 2 1 0 180) "Ramona
            Gr\374tzner" 1))) "Original Author") #31=(CRefLinePar (CLinePar
            (CParagraph 0 (0 0) 0 2 0 0 233) "Comments" 2) 1 "" 0 0)
            #32=(CFolderPar (CGroupPar (CParagraph 8 (0 0) 1 2 0 0 178)
            (CObjectList)) "Annotations") #33=(CFolderPar (CGroupPar (CParagraph
            10 (0 0) 1 1 0 0 178) (CObjectList #34=(CFolderPar (CGroupPar
            (CParagraph 0 (5 #0# 0) 1 2 1 0 195) (CObjectList #35=(CLinePar
            (CParagraph 0 (0 0) 1 2 2 0 180) "parent position: from 2463 to
            2139" 1) #36=(CLinePar (CParagraph 0 (0 0) 1 2 2 0 180) "original
            length: 2222" 1) #37=(CLinePar (CParagraph 0 (0 0) 1 2 2 0 180)
            "molecule position: from 1 to 2222" 1) #38=(CFolderPar (CGroupPar
            (CParagraph 0 (0 0) 1 2 2 0 178) (CObjectList #39=(CLinePar
            (CParagraph 0 (0 0) 1 2 3 0 180) " DraIII site #2" 1))) "Left
            Terminus") #40=(CFolderPar (CGroupPar (CParagraph 0 (0 0) 1 2 2 0
            178) (CObjectList #41=(CLinePar (CParagraph 0 (0 0) 1 2 3 0 180) "
            DraIII site #1" 1))) "Right Terminus"))) "#1: FRAGMENT of pICH41155
            ") #42=(CFolderPar (CGroupPar (CParagraph 0 (5 #1# 0) 1 2 1 0 195)
            (CObjectList #43=(CLinePar (CParagraph 0 (0 0) 1 2 2 0 180) "parent
            position: from 10 to 632" 1) #44=(CLinePar (CParagraph 0 (0 0) 1 2 2
            0 180) "original length: 623" 1) #45=(CLinePar (CParagraph 0 (0 0) 1
            2 2 0 180) "molecule position: from 2223 to 2845" 1) #46=(CFolderPar
            (CGroupPar (CParagraph 0 (0 0) 1 2 2 0 178) (CObjectList
            #47=(CLinePar (CParagraph 0 (0 0) 1 2 3 0 180) " DraIII site #1"
            1))) "Left Terminus") #48=(CFolderPar (CGroupPar (CParagraph 0 (0 0)
            1 2 2 0 178) (CObjectList #49=(CLinePar (CParagraph 0 (0 0) 1 2 3 0
            180) " DraIII site #2" 1))) "Right Terminus"))) "#2: FRAGMENT of PCR
            pICH63682 eclev7+6 "))) "Component Fragments") #50=(CFolderPar
            (CGroupPar (CParagraph 12 (6 0) 1 1 0 0 178) (CObjectList
            #51=(CFolderPar (CGroupPar (CParagraph 4 (7 4 0) 1 1 1 0 178)
            (CObjectList #52=(CFolderPar (CGroupPar (CParagraph 215 (3 #5# 0) 1
            2 2 0 327) (CObjectList #53=(CLinePar (CParagraph 0 (0 0) 1 2 3 0
            180) "Start: 215 End: 1225" 1) #54=(CLinePar (CParagraph 0 (0 0) 1 2
            3 0 180) "Original Location Description:" 1) #55=(CLinePar
            (CParagraph 0 (0 0) 1 2 3 0 180) " 132..1142" 1))) "Sm/Sp no
            DraIII") #56=(CFolderPar (CGroupPar (CParagraph 2409 (3 #9# 0) 1 2 2
            0 327) (CObjectList #57=(CLinePar (CParagraph 0 (0 0) 1 2 3 0 180)
            "Start: 2409 End: 2729" 1) #58=(CLinePar (CParagraph 0 (0 0) 1 2 3 0
            180) "Original Location Description:" 1) #59=(CLinePar (CParagraph 0
            (0 0) 1 2 3 0 180) " 342..662" 1))) "ALPHA"))) "CDS (2 total)")
            #60=(CFolderPar (CGroupPar (CParagraph 21 (7 21 0) 1 1 1 0 178)
            (CObjectList #61=(CFolderPar (CGroupPar (CParagraph 1385 (3 #8# 0) 1
            2 2 0 194) (CObjectList #62=(CLinePar (CParagraph 0 (0 0) 1 2 3 0
            180) "Start: 1385 End: 1999" 1) #63=(CLinePar (CParagraph 0 (0 0) 1
            2 3 0 180) "Original Location Description:" 1) #64=(CLinePar
            (CParagraph 0 (0 0) 1 2 3 0 180) " 1302..1916" 1))) "rep (pMB1)")
            #65=(CFolderPar (CGroupPar (CParagraph 2232 (3 #12# 0) 1 2 2 0 194)
            (CObjectList #66=(CLinePar (CParagraph 0 (0 0) 1 2 3 0 180) "Start:
            2232 End: 2235" 1))) "AATG") #67=(CFolderPar (CGroupPar (CParagraph
            2830 (3 #13# 0) 1 2 2 0 194) (CObjectList #68=(CLinePar (CParagraph
            0 (0 0) 1 2 3 0 180) "Start: 2830 End: 2833" 1))) "TTCG"))) "Misc.
            Feature (3 total)") #69=(CFolderPar (CGroupPar (CParagraph 30 (7 30
            0) 1 1 1 0 178) (CObjectList #70=(CFolderPar (CGroupPar (CParagraph
            2279 (3 #10# 0) 1 2 2 0 194) (CObjectList #71=(CLinePar (CParagraph
            0 (0 0) 1 2 3 0 180) "Start: 2279 End: 2402" 1) #72=(CLinePar
            (CParagraph 0 (0 0) 1 2 3 0 180) "Original Location Description:" 1)
            #73=(CLinePar (CParagraph 0 (0 0) 1 2 3 0 180) " 212..335" 1))) "P
            lac prom") #74=(CFolderPar (CGroupPar (CParagraph 2371 (3 #11# 0) 1
            2 2 0 194) (CObjectList #75=(CLinePar (CParagraph 0 (0 0) 1 2 3 0
            180) "Start: 2371 End: 2371" 1) #76=(CLinePar (CParagraph 0 (0 0) 1
            2 3 0 180) "Original Location Description:" 1) #77=(CLinePar
            (CParagraph 0 (0 0) 1 2 3 0 180) " 304..304" 1))) "P(LAC)")))
            "Promoter Prokaryotic (2 total)") #78=(CFolderPar (CGroupPar
            (CParagraph 33 (7 33 0) 1 1 1 0 178) (CObjectList #79=(CFolderPar
            (CGroupPar (CParagraph 1984 (3 #7# 0) 1 2 2 0 194) (CObjectList
            #80=(CLinePar (CParagraph 0 (0 0) 1 2 3 0 180) "Start: 1984 End:
            1984 (Complementary)" 1) #81=(CLinePar (CParagraph 0 (0 0) 1 2 3 0
            180) "Original Location Description:" 1) #82=(CLinePar (CParagraph 0
            (0 0) 1 2 3 0 180) " complement(1901..1901)" 1))) "ORI")))
            "Replication Origin (1 total)") #83=(CFolderPar (CGroupPar
            (CParagraph 62 (7 62 0) 1 1 1 0 178) (CObjectList #84=(CFolderPar
            (CGroupPar (CParagraph 1192 (3 #6# 0) 1 2 2 0 194) (CObjectList
            #85=(CLinePar (CParagraph 0 (0 0) 1 2 3 0 180) "Start: 1192 End:
            1192" 1) #86=(CLinePar (CParagraph 0 (0 0) 1 2 3 0 180) "Original
            Location Description:" 1) #87=(CLinePar (CParagraph 0 (0 0) 1 2 3 0
            180) " 1109..1109" 1))) "G to A"))) "Mutation (1 total)"))) "Feature
            Map") #88=(CFolderPar (CGroupPar (CParagraph 13 (0 0) 1 1 0 0 178)
            (CObjectList #89=(CRSFolderPar (CFolderPar (CGroupPar (CParagraph
            58218936 (8 0) 1 1 1 0 178) (CObjectList #90=(CGroupPar (CParagraph
            0 (10 #3# 0) 1 2 2 0 180) (CObjectList #91=(CLinePar (CParagraph 0
            (1 #3# 1) 1 2 2 0 191) " N1: 2232 (on complementary strand)" 1)
            #92=(CLinePar (CParagraph 0 (1 #3# 2) 1 2 2 0 191) " N2: 2830 "
            1))))) "BbsI: 2 sites") 8 12 "GAAGACNNNNNNN" "CTTCTGNNNNNNN")
            #93=(CRSFolderPar (CFolderPar (CGroupPar (CParagraph 58236536 (8 0)
            1 1 1 0 178) (CObjectList #94=(CGroupPar (CParagraph 0 (10 #2# 0) 1
            2 2 0 180) (CObjectList #95=(CLinePar (CParagraph 0 (1 #2# 1) 1 2 2
            0 191) " N1: 2232 " 1) #96=(CLinePar (CParagraph 0 (1 #2# 2) 1 2 2 0
            191) " N2: 2830 (on complementary strand)" 1))))) "BsaI: 2 sites") 7
            11 "GGTCTCNNNNNN" "CCAGAGNNNNNN") #97=(CRSFolderPar (CFolderPar
            (CGroupPar (CParagraph 58232120 (8 0) 1 1 1 0 178) (CObjectList))
            "BsmBI: 0 sites") 7 11 "CGTCTCNNNNNN" "GCAGAGNNNNNN")))
            "Restriction/Methylation Map")))) (CGraphView (CWStyleSheet
            (CObjectList #98=(CWidgetStyle "RSite Label" 1 (LOGPEN 0 0 13408563)
            1 0 1 (LOGFONT 0 0 0 0 400 0 0 0 0 3 2 1 18 "Georgia") 0.555556 0 1
            5 "@N (@S)" 0) #99=(CWidgetStyle "Signal Label" 1 (LOGPEN 0 0 0) 1 0
            1 (LOGFONT 0 0 0 0 700 0 0 0 0 3 2 1 34 "Arial") 0.666667 0 1 1 "@N"
            0) #100=(CWidgetStyle "Molecule Label 2" 0 0 1 (LOGFONT 0 0 0 0 400
            0 0 0 0 3 2 1 18 "Georgia") 0.555556 0 1 16 "@L bp" 0)
            #101=(CWidgetStyle "Molecule Label 1" 0 0 1 (LOGFONT 0 0 0 0 400 0 0
            0 0 3 2 1 34 "Verdana") 0.833333 0 1 1 "@N" 0) #102=(CWidgetStyle
            "Shape 3" 1 (LOGPEN 0 0 3355545) 1 1 (LOGBRUSH 0 6724095 0) 0 0 1
            (LOGSHAPE 9 1 0.8 1.8 0)) #103=(CWidgetStyle "Shape 1" 1 (LOGPEN 0 0
            6723840) 1 1 (LOGBRUSH 0 10079334 0) 0 0 1 (LOGSHAPE 9 1 0.8 1.8 0))
            #104=(CWidgetStyle "Axis" 1 (LOGPEN 0 0 10079436) 2 1 (LOGBRUSH 0
            13434879 0) 0 0 1 (LOGSHAPE 10 1 0 0 0)) #105=(CWidgetStyle "Line 2"
            1 (LOGPEN 0 0 6723840) 8 0 0 0 1 (LOGSHAPE 1 1.9 0 0 0))
            #106=(CWidgetStyle "RSite" 1 (LOGPEN 0 0 10053171) 8 0 0 0 1
            (LOGSHAPE 1 1.9 0 0 0)) #107=(CWidgetStyle "Short Signal" 1 (LOGPEN
            0 0 13395507) 10 0 0 0 1 (LOGSHAPE 1 1.9 0 0 0)) #108=(CWidgetStyle
            "Uniq RSite Label" 1 (LOGPEN 0 0 153) 1 0 1 (LOGFONT 0 0 0 0 400 0 0
            0 0 3 2 1 18 "Georgia") 0.555556 128 1 5 "@N (@S)" 0)
            #109=(CWidgetStyle "Vanilla" 1 (LOGPEN 0 0 0) 1 1 (LOGBRUSH 0
            16777215 0) 1 (LOGFONT 0 0 0 0 400 0 0 0 0 7 48 2 18 "Times New
            Roman") 0.8 0 1 2 "?" 0) #110=(CWidgetStyle "Mark 1" 0 0 1 (LOGFONT
            0 0 0 0 400 0 0 0 2 7 48 2 2 "Windings") 0.7 0 1 2 "?" 0)
            #111=(CWidgetStyle "Motif Label" 1 (LOGPEN 0 0 16744512) 1 0 1
            (LOGFONT 0 0 0 0 400 0 0 0 0 3 2 1 34 "Arial") 0.611111 8388608 1
            65535 "@N (@H)" 0) #112=(CWidgetStyle "Fragment Label 2" 1 (LOGPEN 0
            0 0) 1 0 1 (LOGFONT 0 0 0 0 400 0 0 0 0 3 2 1 49 "Courier New") 1.05
            0 1 48 "@F bp (molecule @L bp)" 0) #113=(CWidgetStyle "Fragment
            Label 1" 1 (LOGPEN 0 0 0) 1 0 1 (LOGFONT 0 0 0 0 400 0 0 0 0 3 2 1
            34 "Arial") 0.91 0 1 1 "Fragment of @N" 0) #114=(CWidgetStyle "Shape
            4" 1 (LOGPEN 0 0 0) 1 1 (LOGBRUSH 2 8388608 5) 0 0 0)
            #115=(CWidgetStyle "Shape 2" 1 (LOGPEN 0 0 0) 1 1 (LOGBRUSH 0 128 0)
            0 0 0) #116=(CWidgetStyle "Shape 0" 1 (LOGPEN 0 0 0) 1 1 (LOGBRUSH 0
            0 0) 0 0 0) #117=(CWidgetStyle "ORF" 1 (LOGPEN 0 0 16384) 8 0 0 0 1
            (LOGSHAPE 7 0.2 3.41182 2.86186 0.609808)) #118=(CWidgetStyle "Line
            4" 1 (LOGPEN 0 0 32768) 8 0 0 0 0) #119=(CWidgetStyle "Line 3" 1
            (LOGPEN 0 0 16711680) 8 0 0 0 0) #120=(CWidgetStyle "Line 1" 1
            (LOGPEN 0 0 16711680) 1 0 0 0 0) #121=(CWidgetStyle "Short Promoter"
            1 (LOGPEN 0 0 128) 6 0 0 0 0) #122=(CWidgetStyle "Motif" 1 (LOGPEN 0
            0 0) 1 0 0 0 0) #123=(CWidgetStyle "Line 0" 1 (LOGPEN 0 0 0) 8 0 0 0
            0) #124=(CWidgetStyle "Void" 0 0 0 0 0) #125=(CWidgetStyle "General
            Label" 1 (LOGPEN 0 0 0) 1 0 1 (LOGFONT 0 0 0 0 400 0 0 0 0 3 2 1 18
            "Times New Roman") 0.91 0 1 3 "@T @N " 0) #126=(CWidgetStyle
            "Position" 1 (LOGPEN 0 0 0) 1 0 0 0 0) #127=(CWidgetStyle
            "Annotation" 0 0 1 (LOGFONT 0 0 0 0 400 0 0 0 0 3 2 1 18 "Times New
            Roman") 0.91 0 0 0) #128=(CWidgetStyle "Position Label" 1 (LOGPEN 0
            0 8388608) 1 0 1 (LOGFONT 0 0 0 0 400 0 1 0 0 3 2 1 34 "Arial") 0.63
            8388608 1 1 "@N" 0) #129=(CWidgetStyle "Range" 1 (LOGPEN 0 0 0) 1 1
            (LOGBRUSH 0 16777215 0) 0 0 0) #130=(CWidgetStyle "Range Label" 1
            (LOGPEN 0 0 8388608) 1 0 1 (LOGFONT 0 0 0 0 400 0 1 0 0 3 2 1 34
            "Arial") 0.63 8388608 1 1 "@N" 0) #131=(CWidgetStyle "ORF Label" 1
            (LOGPEN 0 0 49216) 1 0 1 (LOGFONT 0 0 0 0 400 0 0 0 0 3 2 1 18
            "Times New Roman") 0.611111 0 1 65535 "@N" 0) #132=(CWidgetStyle
            "CDS Label" 1 (LOGPEN 0 0 4227264) 1 0 1 (LOGFONT 0 0 0 0 400 0 0 0
            0 3 2 1 34 "Arial") 0.555556 255 1 1 "@N" 0) #133=(CWidgetStyle
            "Shape 5" 1 (LOGPEN 0 0 0) 3 1 (LOGBRUSH 0 16777113 0) 1 (LOGFONT 0
            0 0 0 400 0 0 0 0 7 48 2 50 "Arial") 0.9 0 0 1 (LOGSHAPE 9 1 0.8 1.8
            0)) #134=(CWidgetStyle "CDS" 1 (LOGPEN 0 0 0) 1 1 (LOGBRUSH 2 39423
            3) 0 0 1 (LOGSHAPE 9 1 0.8 1.8 0)) #135=(CWidgetStyle "Label 2" 1
            (LOGPEN 0 0 4227264) 1 0 1 (LOGFONT 0 0 0 0 400 0 0 0 0 3 2 1 34
            "Arial") 0.944444 8388608 1 1 "@N" 0) #136=(CWidgetStyle "Label 3" 1
            (LOGPEN 0 0 8421376) 1 0 1 (LOGFONT 0 0 0 0 700 255 0 0 0 3 2 1 34
            "Arial") 0.833333 255 1 5 "@N (@S)" 0) #137=(CWidgetStyle "Label 4"
            1 (LOGPEN 0 0 8437824) 1 0 1 (LOGFONT 0 0 0 0 400 0 0 0 0 3 2 1 34
            "Arial") 0.722222 0 1 5 "@N (@S)" 0)) 0.164644 1.74233 0.164644
            2.53336 (70 (CShapeMapEntry 0 "Unique RSite" 1 "Uniq RSite Label")
            67 (CShapeMapEntry 0 "ORF" 0 "ORF Label")) 40.0378 40.0378 39 39 0.1
            -2706) 1 1 0 1 1 (mapper: 19.1473 -17.8537 40.0378 40.0378 0.01 10
            -1 2845 2845 1 0 0) #138=(CGroupWidget (CWidget 0 (0 0) 1 2 0 0 Nil
            745434985 100) (CObjectList #139=(CGroupWidget (CWidget 1 (0 0) 1 2
            0 0 Nil -102 100) (CObjectList #140=(CAxis (CWideLine (CWidget 0 (0
            0) 1 2 0 0 #104# 57800876 0) (LOGPEN 0 0 10079436) 2 (LOGBRUSH 0
            13434879 0) 1 6.27639 6.27439 1 0.0214037) 0.220499) #141=(CLabel
            (CWidget 1001 (0 0) 1 2 0 0 #101# 2082603430 100) (LOGPEN 0 0
            13408563) 1 (LOGFONT 58 22 0 0 400 0 0 0 0 3 2 1 34 "Verdana")
            1.74233 0.833333 0 "pAGM1287" "@N" 1 0 0.871165 0 -10 6.16917
            1.39868 Nil) #142=(CLabel (CWidget 1002 (0 0) 1 2 0 0 #100#
            1565648951 100) (LOGPEN 0 0 13408563) 1 (LOGFONT 38 14 0 0 400 0 0 0
            0 3 2 1 18 "Georgia") 1.74233 0.555556 0 "2845 bp" "@L bp" 16 0
            -0.871165 0 -10.8 2.59755 0.799245 Nil)) (CObjectList))
            #143=(CGroupWidget (CWidget 10 (6 0) 1 2 0 0 Nil -451 100)
            (CObjectList #144=(CGroupWidget (CWidget 4 (7 4 0) 1 2 0 0 Nil -172
            100) (CObjectList #145=(CWideArrow (CWideLine (CWidget 0 (3 #5# 0) 1
            2 0 0 #102# 0 100) (LOGPEN 0 0 3355545) 1 (LOGBRUSH 0 6724095 0) 1
            3.57208 5.80132 1 0.082322) 0.8 1.8 0) #146=(CLabel (CWidget 0 (0 0)
            1 2 0 0 #99# 9 100) (LOGPEN 0 0 0) 1 (LOGFONT 46 17 0 0 700 0 0 0 0
            3 2 1 34 "Arial") 1.74233 0.666667 0 "Sm/Sp no DraIII" "@N" 1 16.768
            0 0 -10 6.79358 1.04901 #145#) #147=(CWideArrow (CWideLine (CWidget
            0 (3 #9# 0) 1 2 0 0 #102# 0 100) (LOGPEN 0 0 3355545) 1 (LOGBRUSH 0
            6724095 0) 1 0.255778 0.963579 1 0.082322) 0.8 1.8 0) #148=(CLabel
            (CWidget 0 (0 0) 1 2 0 0 #99# 1701603182 100) (LOGPEN 0 0 0) 1
            (LOGFONT 46 17 0 0 700 0 0 0 0 3 2 1 34 "Arial") 1.74233 0.666667 0
            "ALPHA" "@N" 1 -10.5428 10.454 0 -10 3.09707 1.04901 #147#))
            (CObjectList)) #149=(CGroupWidget (CWidget 21 (7 21 0) 1 2 0 0 Nil
            -875 100) (CObjectList #150=(CWideArrow (CWideLine (CWidget 0 (3 #8#
            0) 1 2 0 0 #103# 0 100) (LOGPEN 0 0 6723840) 1 (LOGBRUSH 0 10079334
            0) 1 1.86542 3.22148 1 0.082322) 0.8 1.8 0) #151=(CLabel (CWidget 0
            (0 0) 1 2 0 0 #99# 1565649083 100) (LOGPEN 0 0 0) 1 (LOGFONT 46 17 0
            0 700 0 0 0 0 3 2 1 34 "Arial") 1.74233 0.666667 0 "rep (pMB1)" "@N"
            1 -11.4053 -10.454 0 -10 4.77049 1.04901 #150#) #152=(CScratch
            (CWidget 0 (3 #12# 0) 1 2 0 0 #107# 1 100) (LOGPEN 0 8 13395507) 10
            1 1.35386 1.9 0.082322 1) #153=(CLabel (CWidget 0 (0 0) 1 2 0 0 #99#
            1869766979 100) (LOGPEN 0 0 0) 1 (LOGFONT 46 17 0 0 700 0 0 0 0 3 2
            1 34 "Arial") 1.74233 0.666667 0 "AATG" "@N" 1 -14.6448 1.74233 0
            -10 2.47266 1.04901 #152#) #154=(CScratch (CWidget 0 (3 #13# 0) 1 2
            0 0 #107# 1 100) (LOGPEN 0 8 13395507) 10 1 0.0352798 1.9 0.082322
            1) #155=(CLabel (CWidget 0 (0 0) 1 2 0 0 #99# 2082603830 100)
            (LOGPEN 0 0 0) 1 (LOGFONT 46 17 0 0 700 0 0 0 0 3 2 1 34 "Arial")
            1.74233 0.666667 0 "TTCG" "@N" 1 -7.61481 12.1963 0 -10 2.29783
            1.04901 #154#)) (CObjectList)) #156=(CGroupWidget (CWidget 30 (7 30
            0) 1 2 0 0 Nil -317 100) (CObjectList #157=(CWideArrow (CWideLine
            (CWidget 0 (3 #10# 0) 1 2 0 0 #115# 0 100) (LOGPEN 0 0 0) 1
            (LOGBRUSH 0 128 0) 1 0.976809 1.25023 1 0.082322) 0.8 1.8 0)
            #158=(CLabel (CWidget 0 (0 0) 1 2 0 0 #99# 9 100) (LOGPEN 0 0 0) 1
            (LOGFONT 46 17 0 0 700 0 0 0 0 3 2 1 34 "Arial") 1.74233 0.666667 0
            "P lac prom" "@N" 1 -14.6832 6.96932 0 -10 4.77049 1.04901 #157#)
            #159=(CPromoterArrow (CLine (CWidget 0 (3 #11# 0) 1 2 0 0 #121# 0
            100) (LOGPEN 0 4 128) 6 1.16464 0.960102 1.04737) 0.4 0.082322
            1.08464 1.8 1.8 0) #160=(CLabel (CWidget 0 (0 0) 1 2 0 0 #99#
            1212369264 100) (LOGPEN 0 0 0) 1 (LOGFONT 46 17 0 0 700 0 0 0 0 3 2
            1 34 "Arial") 1.74233 0.666667 0 "P(LAC)" "@N" 1 -13.2865 8.71165 0
            -10 2.99717 1.04901 #159#)) (CObjectList)) #161=(CGroupWidget
            (CWidget 33 (7 33 0) 1 2 0 0 Nil -1154 100) (CObjectList
            #162=(CScratch (CWidget 0 (3 #7# 0) 1 2 0 0 #107# 1 100) (LOGPEN 0 8
            13395507) 10 1 1.9007 1.9 0.082322 1) #163=(CLabel (CWidget 0 (0 0)
            1 2 0 0 #99# 53 100) (LOGPEN 0 0 0) 1 (LOGFONT 46 17 0 0 700 0 0 0 0
            3 2 1 34 "Arial") 1.74233 0.666667 0 "ORI" "@N" 1 -13.7187 -5.22699
            0 -10 1.67342 1.04901 #162#)) (CObjectList)) #164=(CGroupWidget
            (CWidget 62 (7 62 0) 1 2 0 0 Nil -521 100) (CObjectList
            #165=(CScratch (CWidget 0 (3 #6# 0) 1 2 0 0 #107# 0 100) (LOGPEN 0 8
            13395507) 10 1 3.64705 1.9 0.082322 1) #166=(CLabel (CWidget 0 (0 0)
            1 2 0 0 #99# 50 100) (LOGPEN 0 0 0) 1 (LOGFONT 46 17 0 0 700 0 0 0 0
            3 2 1 34 "Arial") 1.74233 0.666667 0 "G to A" "@N" 1 8.56483
            -12.1963 0 -10 2.7474 1.04901 #165#)) (CObjectList))) (CObjectList))
            #167=(CGroupWidget (CWidget 11 (8 0) 1 2 0 0 Nil -386 100)
            (CObjectList #168=(CGroupWidget (CWidget 2 (10 #2# 0) 1 2 0 0 Nil
            -596 100) (CObjectList #169=(CScratch (CWidget 1 (1 #2# 1) 1 2 0 0
            #106# 268698077 100) (LOGPEN 0 6 10053171) 8 1 1.35386 1.9 0.082322
            1) #170=(CLabel (CWidget 0 (0 0) 1 2 0 0 #98# 1565650735 100)
            (LOGPEN 0 0 13408563) 1 (LOGFONT 38 14 0 0 400 0 0 0 0 3 2 1 18
            "Georgia") 1.74233 0.555556 0 "{\\i Bsa}I (2232)" "@N (@S)" 5
            -15.5372 3.48466 0 -10 3.62158 0.799245 #169#) #171=(CScratch
            (CWidget 2 (1 #2# 2) 1 2 0 0 #106# 77791696 100) (LOGPEN 0 6
            10053171) 8 1 0.0352798 1.9 0.082322 1) #172=(CLabel (CWidget 0 (0
            0) 1 2 0 0 #98# 2082603580 100) (LOGPEN 0 0 13408563) 1 (LOGFONT 38
            14 0 0 400 0 0 0 0 3 2 1 18 "Georgia") 1.74233 0.555556 0 "{\\i
            Bsa}I (2830)" "@N (@S)" 5 -3.60765 13.9386 0 -10 3.79641 0.799245
            #171#)) (CObjectList)) #173=(CGroupWidget (CWidget 2 (10 #3# 0) 1 2
            0 0 Nil -1084 100) (CObjectList #174=(CScratch (CWidget 1 (1 #3# 1)
            1 2 0 0 #106# 53498652 100) (LOGPEN 0 6 10053171) 8 1 1.35386 1.9
            0.082322 1) #175=(CLabel (CWidget 0 (0 0) 1 2 0 0 #98# 1717924947
            100) (LOGPEN 0 0 13408563) 1 (LOGFONT 38 14 0 0 400 0 0 0 0 3 2 1 18
            "Georgia") 1.74233 0.555556 0 "{\\i Bbs}I (2232)" "@N (@S)" 5
            -15.6274 5.22699 0 -10 3.52167 0.799245 #174#) #176=(CScratch
            (CWidget 2 (1 #3# 2) 1 2 0 0 #106# 1 100) (LOGPEN 0 6 10053171) 8 1
            0.0352798 1.9 0.082322 1) #177=(CLabel (CWidget 0 (0 0) 1 2 0 0 #98#
            13 100) (LOGPEN 0 0 13408563) 1 (LOGFONT 38 14 0 0 400 0 0 0 0 3 2 1
            18 "Georgia") 1.74233 0.555556 0 "{\\i Bbs}I (2830)" "@N (@S)" 5
            -3.70942 15.681 0 -10 3.69651 0.799245 #176#)) (CObjectList)))
            (CObjectList)) #178=(CGroupWidget (CWidget 14 (16 0) 1 2 0 0 Nil
            -247 100) (CObjectList) (CObjectList)) #179=(CGroupWidget (CWidget
            12 (0 0) 1 2 0 0 Nil -665 100) (CObjectList) (CObjectList)))
            (CObjectList))) (CSeqView 10 10 (CObjectList) (CObList) 1 (CObList))
            (CObList) 103 (CStringList) 2147483648 351057141 (CObList))).
FEATURES             Location/Qualifiers
     CDS             215..1225
                     /label="Sm/Sp no DraIII"
     mutation        1192
                     /label="G to A"
     misc_feature    1385..1999
                     /label="rep (pMB1)"
     rep_origin      1984
                     /label="ORI"
     misc_feature    2225..2230
                     /Recognition_pattern="GGTCTC(1/5)"
                     /label="BsaI"
                     /note="Geneious type: restriction site"
     misc_feature    2232..2235
                     /label="AATG"
     misc_feature    complement(2238..2243)
                     /Recognition_pattern="GAAGAC(2/6)"
                     /label="BbsI"
                     /note="Geneious type: restriction site"
     misc_feature    2279..2402
                     /label="P lac prom"
                     /note="Geneious type: promoter prokaryotic"
     misc_feature    2371
                     /label="P(LAC)"
                     /note="Geneious type: promoter prokaryotic"
     CDS             2409..2729
                     /label="ALPHA"
     misc_feature    2822..2827
                     /Recognition_pattern="GAAGAC(2/6)"
                     /label="BbsI"
                     /note="Geneious type: restriction site"
     misc_feature    2830..2833
                     /label="TTCG"
     misc_feature    complement(2835..2840)
                     /Recognition_pattern="GGTCTC(1/5)"
                     /label="BsaI"
                     /note="Geneious type: restriction site"
ORIGIN
        1 gtggctcttc agtggacgaa agggcctcgt gatacgccta tttttatagg ttaatgtcat
       61 gataataatg gtttcttaga cgtcaggtgg cacttttcgg ggaaatgtgc gcggaacccc
      121 tatttgttta tttttctaaa tacattcaaa tatgtatccg ctcatgagac aataaccctg
      181 ataaatgctt caataatatt gaaaaaggaa gagtatgcgc tcacgcaact ggtccagaac
      241 cttgaccgaa cgcagcggtg gtaacggcgc agtggcggtt ttcatggctt gttatgactg
      301 tttttttggg gtacagtcta tgcctcgggc atccaagcag caagcgcgtt acgccgtggg
      361 tcgatgtttg atgttatgga gcagcaacga tgttacgcag cagggcagtc gccctaaaac
      421 aaagttaaac atcatgaggg aagcggtgat cgccgaagta tcgactcaac tatcagaggt
      481 agttggcgtc atcgagcgcc atctcgaacc gacgttgctg gccgtacatt tgtacggctc
      541 cgcagtggat ggcggcctga agccacacag cgatattgat ttgctggtta cggtgaccgt
      601 aaggcttgat gaaacaacgc ggcgagcttt gatcaacgac cttttggaaa cttcggcttc
      661 ccctggagag agcgagattc tccgcgctgt agaagtcacc attgttgtgc acgacgacat
      721 cattccgtgg cgttatccag ctaagcgcga actgcaattt ggagaatggc agcgcaatga
      781 cattcttgca ggtatcttcg agccagccac gatcgacatt gatctggcta tcttgctgac
      841 aaaagcaaga gaacatagcg ttgccttggt aggtccagcg gcggaggaac tctttgatcc
      901 ggttcctgaa caggatctat ttgaggcgct aaatgaaacc ttaacgctat ggaactcgcc
      961 gcccgactgg gctggcgatg agcgaaatgt agtgcttacg ttgtcccgca tttggtacag
     1021 cgcagtaacc ggcaaaatcg cgccgaagga tgtcgctgcc gactgggcaa tggagcgcct
     1081 gccggcccag tatcagcccg tcatacttga agctagacag gcttatcttg gacaagaaga
     1141 agatcgcttg gcctcgcgcg cagatcagtt ggaagaattt gtccattacg taaaaggcga
     1201 gatcaccaag gtagtcggca aataactgtc agaccaagtt tactcatata tactttagat
     1261 tgatttaaaa cttcattttt aatttaaaag gatctaggtg aagatccttt ttgataatct
     1321 catgaccaaa atcccttaac gtgagttttc gttccactga gcgtcagacc ccgtagaaaa
     1381 gatcaaagga tcttcttgag atcctttttt tctgcgcgta atctgctgct tgcaaacaaa
     1441 aaaaccaccg ctaccagcgg tggtttgttt gccggatcaa gagctaccaa ctctttttcc
     1501 gaaggtaact ggcttcagca gagcgcagat accaaatact gtccttctag tgtagccgta
     1561 gttaggccac cacttcaaga actctgtagc accgcctaca tacctcgctc tgctaatcct
     1621 gttaccagtg gctgctgcca gtggcgataa gtcgtgtctt accgggttgg actcaagacg
     1681 atagttaccg gataaggcgc agcggtcggg ctgaacgggg ggttcgtgca cacagcccag
     1741 cttggagcga acgacctaca ccgaactgag atacctacag cgtgagctat gagaaagcgc
     1801 cacgcttccc gaagggagaa aggcggacag gtatccggta agcggcaggg tcggaacagg
     1861 agagcgcacg agggagcttc cagggggaaa cgcctggtat ctttatagtc ctgtcgggtt
     1921 tcgccacctc tgacttgagc gtcgattttt gtgatgctcg tcaggggggc ggagcctatg
     1981 gaaaaacgcc agcaacgcgg cctttttacg gttcctggcc ttttgctggc cttttgctca
     2041 catgttcttt cctgcgttat cccctgattc tgtggataac cgtattaccg cctttgagtg
     2101 agctgatacc gctcgccgca gccgaacgac cgagcgcagc gagtcagtga gcgaggaagc
     2161 ggaagagcgc ccaatacgca aaccgcctct ccccgcgcgt tggccgattc attaatcact
     2221 ctgtggtctc aaatgttgtc ttcgcagctg gcacgacagg tttcccgact ggaaagcggg
     2281 cagtgagcgc aacgcaatta atgtgagtta gctcactcat taggcacccc aggctttaca
     2341 ctttatgctt ccggctcgta tgttgtgtgg aattgtgagc ggataacaat ttcacacagg
     2401 aaacagctat gaccatgatt acgccaagct tgcatgcctg caggtcgact ctagaggatc
     2461 cccgggtacc gagctcgaat tcactggccg tcgttttaca acgtcgtgac tgggaaaacc
     2521 ctggcgttac ccaacttaat cgccttgcag cacatccccc tttcgccagc tggcgtaata
     2581 gcgaagaggc ccgcaccgat cgcccttccc aacagttgcg cagcctgaat ggcgaatggc
     2641 gcctgatgcg gtattttctc cttacgcatc tgtgcggtat ttcacaccgc atatggtgca
     2701 ctctcagtac aatctgctct gatgccgcat agttaagcca gccccgacac ccgccaacac
     2761 ccgctgacgc gccctgacgg gcttgtctgc tcccggcatc cgcttacaga caagctgtga
     2821 cgaagacaat tcgtgagacc acgaa
//
