Features (pLannotate 1.2.2; 13 found; start..end, strand, type, name):
      5..77      +  rep_origin     RSF ori (fragment): Plasmids containing the RSF 1030 origin of replication can be propagated in E. coli cells that contain additional plasmids with compatible origins.
     79..195     +  CDS            lacI (fragment): LACI_ECOLI - Experimental evidence at protein level: Swiss-Prot protein existence level 1. Repressor of the lactose operon. Binds allolactose as an inducer. From Escherichia coli (strain K12).
    211..232     +  protein_bind   CAP binding site: CAP binding activates transcription in the presence of cAMP. E. coli catabolite activator protein
    247..277     +  promoter       lac promoter: promoter for the E. coli lac operon
    285..301     +  protein_bind   lac operator: The lac repressor binds to the lac operator to inhibit transcription in E. coli. This inhibition can be relieved by adding lactose or isopropyl-β-D-thiogalactopyranoside (IPTG). lac repressor encoded by lacI
    338..394     -  misc_feature   MCS: pUC18/19 multiple cloning site
    391..548     +  CDS            lacZα (fragment): LacZα fragment of β-galactosidase; lacZ fragment
    554..653     -  misc_feature   bom (fragment): basis of mobility region from pBR322
    867..971     +  promoter       AmpR promoter: bla
    962..1042    -  CDS            int (fragment): INT2_ECOLX - Protein inferred from homology: Swiss-Prot protein existence level 3. Putative integrase believed to be involved in the insertion of antibiotic resistance genes into plasmids and transposons. From Escherichia coli.
   1130..1186    +  CDS            GmR (fragment): gentamycin acetyltransferase; aacC1; confers resistance to gentamycin
   1193..1981    +  CDS            aadA: S3AD_ECOLX - Experimental evidence at protein level: Swiss-Prot protein existence level 1. Mediates bacterial resistance to the antibiotics streptomycin and spectinomycin. From Escherichia coli.
   2155..2743    +  rep_origin     ori: high-copy-number ColE1/pMB1/pBR322/pUC origin of replication
>Addgene plasmid #104642 | pUG-1287 | addgene full sequence | sequence record 207042 | Addgene NGS Result
CGCCTTTGAGTGAGCTGATACCGCTCGCCGCAGCCGAACGACCGAGCGCAGCGAGTCAGTGAGCGAGGAA
GCGGAAGAGCGCCCAATACGCAAACCGCCTCTCCCCGCGCGTTGGCCGATTCATTAATCACTCTGTGGTC
TCAAATGTTGTCTTCGCAGCTGGCACGACAGGTTTCCCGACTGGAAAGCGGGCAGTGAGCGCAACGCAAT
TAATGTGAGTTAGCTCACTCATTAGGCACCCCAGGCTTTACACTTTATGCTTCCGGCTCGTATGTTGTGT
GGAATTGTGAGCGGATAACAATTTCACACAGGAAACAGCTATGACCATGATTACGCCAAGCTTGCATGCC
TGCAGGTCGACTCTAGAGGATCCCCGGGTACCGAGCTCGAATTCACTGGCCGTCGTTTTACAACGTCGTG
ACTGGGAAAACCCTGGCGTTACCCAACTTAATCGCCTTGCAGCACATCCCCCTTTCGCCAGCTGGCGTAA
TAGCGAAGAGGCCCGCACCGATCGCCCTTCCCAACAGTTGCGCAGCCTGAATGGCGAATGGCGCCTGATG
CGGTATTTTCTCCTTACGCATCTGTGCGGTATTTCACACCGCATATGGTGCACTCTCAGTACAATCTGCT
CTGATGCCGCATAGTTAAGCCAGCCCCGACACCCGCCAACACCCGCTGACGCGCCCTGACGGGCTTGTCT
GCTCCCGGCATCCGCTTACAGACAAGCTGTGACGAAGACAATTCGTGAGACCACGAAGTGGCTCTTCAGT
GGACGAAAGGGCCTCGTGATACGCCTATTTTTATAGGTTAATGTCATGATAATAATGGTTTCTTAGACGT
CAGGTGGCACTTTTCGGGGAAATGTGCGCGGAACCCCTATTTGTTTATTTTTCTAAATACATTCAAATAT
GTATCCGCTCATGAGACAATAACCCTGATAAATGCTTCAATAATATTGAAAAAGGAAGAGTATGCGCTCA
CGCAACTGGTCCAGAACCTTGACCGAACGCAGCGGTGGTAACGGCGCAGTGGCGGTTTTCATGGCTTGTT
ATGACTGTTTTTTTTTGGGGTACAGTCTATGCCTCGGGCATCCAAGCAGCAAGCGCGTTACGCCGTGGGT
CGATGTTTGATGTTATGGAGCAGCAACGATGTTACGCAGCAGGGCAGTCGCCCTAAAACAAAGTTAAACA
TCATGAGGGAAGCGGTGATCGCCGAAGTATCGACTCAACTATCAGAGGTAGTTGGCGTCATCGAGCGCCA
TCTCGAACCGACGTTGCTGGCCGTACATTTGTACGGCTCCGCAGTGGATGGCGGCCTGAAGCCACACAGC
GATATTGATTTGCTGGTTACGGTGACCGTAAGGCTTGATGAAACAACGCGGCGAGCTTTGATCAACGACC
TTTTGGAAACTTCGGCTTCCCCTGGAGAGAGCGAGATTCTCCGCGCTGTAGAAGTCACCATTGTTGTGCA
CGACGACATCATTCCGTGGCGTTATCCAGCTAAGCGCGAACTGCAATTTGGAGAATGGCAGCGCAATGAC
ATTCTTGCAGGTATCTTCGAGCCAGCCACGATCGACATTGATCTGGCTATCTTGCTGACAAAAGCAAGAG
AACATAGCGTTGCCTTGGTAGGTCCAGCGGCGGAGGAACTCTTTGATCCGGTTCCTGAACAGGATCTATT
TGAGGCGCTAAATGAAACCTTAACGCTATGGAACTCGCCGCCCGACTGGGCTGGCGATGAGCGAAATGTA
GTGCTTACGTTGTCCCGCATTTGGTACAGCGCAGTAACCGGCAAAATCGCGCCGAAGGATGTCGCTGCCG
ACTGGGCAATGGAGCGCCTGCCGGCCCAGTATCAGCCCGTCATACTTGAAGCTAGACAGGCTTATCTTGG
ACAAGAAGAAGATCGCTTGGCCTCGCGCGCAGATCAGTTGGAAGAATTTGTCCATTACGTAAAAGGCGAG
ATCACCAAGGTAGTCGGCAAATAACTGTCAGACCAAGTTTACTCATATATACTTTAGATTGATTTAAAAC
TTCATTTTTAATTTAAAAGGATCTAGGTGAAGATCCTTTTTGATAATCTCATGACCAAAATCCCTTAACG
TGAGTTTTCGTTCCACTGAGCGTCAGACCCCGTAGAAAAGATCAAAGGATCTTCTTGAGATCCTTTTTTT
CTGCGCGTAATCTGCTGCTTGCAAACAAAAAAACCACCGCTACCAGCGGTGGTTTGTTTGCCGGATCAAG
AGCTACCAACTCTTTTTCCGAAGGTAACTGGCTTCAGCAGAGCGCAGATACCAAATACTGTTCTTCTAGT
GTAGCCGTAGTTAGGCCACCACTTCAAGAACTCTGTAGCACCGCCTACATACCTCGCTCTGCTAATCCTG
TTACCAGTGGCTGCTGCCAGTGGCGATAAGTCGTGTCTTACCGGGTTGGACTCAAGACGATAGTTACCGG
ATAAGGCGCAGCGGTCGGGCTGAACGGGGGGTTCGTGCACACAGCCCAGCTTGGAGCGAACGACCTACAC
CGAACTGAGATACCTACAGCGTGAGCTATGAGAAAGCGCCACGCTTCCCGAAGGGAGAAAGGCGGACAGG
TATCCGGTAAGCGGCAGGGTCGGAACAGGAGAGCGCACGAGGGAGCTTCCAGGGGGAAACGCCTGGTATC
TTTATAGTCCTGTCGGGTTTCGCCACCTCTGACTTGAGCGTCGATTTTTGTGATGCTCGTCAGGGGGGCG
GAGCCTATGGAAAAACGCCAGCAACGCGGCCTTTTTACGGTTCCTGGCCTTTTGCTGGCCTTTTGCTCAC
ATGTTCTTTCCTGCGTTATCCCCTGATTCTGTGGATAACCGTATTAC
